Addgene plasmid #209871: ER-GA
Purpose: Dimerization dependent fluorescent protein GA anchored to cytosolic face of the endoplasmic reticulum membrane with N-terminal targeting sequence of rabbit CYP2C1
Depositing lab: Sarah Cohen. Publication: Contact-FP: A Dimerization-Dependent Fluorescent Protein Toolkit for Visualizing Membrane Contact Site Dynamics. Miner GE, Smith SY, Showalter WK, So CM, Ragusa JV, Powers AE, Zanellati MC, Hsu CH, Marchan MF, Cohen S. Contact (Thousand Oaks). 2024 Feb 4;7:25152564241228911. doi: 10.1177/25152564241228911. eCollection 2024 Jan-Dec. PubMed 38327561.
Backbone
  Vector backbone: mEmerald-C1
  Vector type: Mammalian Expression
Growth in bacteria
  Bacterial resistance: Kanamycin, 50 μg/mL
  Growth temperature: 37°C
  Growth strain: DH5alpha
  Copy number: High Copy
Gene/Insert
  Gene/Insert name: ddGFP A
  Species: Synthetic
  Promoter: CMV
  Tag / fusion protein: Targeting domain of CYP2C1 MDPVVVLGLCLSCLLLLSLWKQSYGGG (N terminal on insert)
  Cloning method: Gibson Cloning
Terms and licenses: Academic/Nonprofit Terms; Industry Terms: Not Available to Industry
Depositor comments: mEmerald was replaced with ddGFP A
How to cite: ER-GA was a gift from Sarah Cohen (Addgene plasmid # 209871 ; http://n2t.net/addgene:209871 ; RRID:Addgene_209871)
