[The description below was written by a language model from this plasmid's Addgene catalogue record and pLannotate feature annotations shown in this document.]
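Description:
ER-GA is a mammalian expression plasmid built on the mEmerald-C1 backbone, in which the mEmerald coding sequence was replaced by Gibson cloning with ddGFP A (GA), the fluorogenic partner of a green dimerization-dependent fluorescent protein pair. Expression is driven by the human CMV immediate-early enhancer and promoter and terminated by an SV40 polyadenylation signal. At the N-terminus of GA sits a short targeting sequence from rabbit cytochrome P450 2C1 (CYP2C1), which inserts into the endoplasmic reticulum membrane and leaves the fluorescent protein exposed on the cytosolic face. The automated feature table labels the fluorescent protein reading frame as dTomato. This is consistent with the DsRed/dTomato ancestry of dimerization-dependent fluorescent proteins and reflects sequence similarity rather than a different insert. Several short fragment hits (9xHis on the opposite strand, large T antigen, ble, bGH poly(A)) are likely backbone remnants or annotation artefacts rather than functional parts.

The plasmid is propagated in E. coli at high copy from a pUC-type ColE1 origin and also carries an f1 origin. A single NeoR/KanR (aminoglycoside phosphotransferase) gene serves in both hosts. It is expressed from the bacterial bla promoter for kanamycin selection and from the SV40 early promoter, with an HSV TK poly(A) signal, for G418 selection in mammalian cells.

On its own GA is only weakly fluorescent, and it brightens when it heterodimerizes with its non-fluorescent partner. As part of the Contact-FP toolkit, ER-GA is intended for co-expression with a complementary partner anchored to another organelle, so that fluorescence reports sites of close ER–organelle apposition and allows membrane contact site dynamics to be imaged in living cells.
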