Features (pLannotate 1.2.2; 17 found; start..end, strand, type, name):
     16..319     +  enhancer       CMV enhancer: human cytomegalovirus immediate early enhancer
    320..523     +  promoter       CMV promoter: human cytomegalovirus (CMV) immediate early promoter
    563..640     +  CDS            CYP2C1 (fragment): CP2C1_RABIT - Experimental evidence at protein level: Swiss-Prot protein existence level 1. Cytochromes P450 are a group of heme-thiolate monooxygenases. In liver microsomes, this enzyme is involved in an NADPH-dependent electron transport pathway. It oxidizes a variety of structurally unrelated compounds, including steroids, fatty acids, and xenobiotics. From Oryctolagus cuniculus (Rabbit).
    645..670     -  CDS            9xHis (fragment): 9xHis affinity tag
    677..1348    +  CDS            dTomato: dimeric variant of DsRed fluorescent protein (Shaner et al., 2004) mammalian codon-optimized
   1405..1436    +  misc_feature   MCS (fragment): multiple cloning site
   1453..1537    +  CDS            large T antigen (fragment): large T antigen from SV40 (simian virus 40)
   1560..1681    +  polyA_signal   SV40 poly(A) signal: SV40 polyadenylation signal
   1715..2143    -  rep_origin     f1 ori (sequence partly withheld): f1 bacteriophage origin of replication; arrow indicates direction of (+) strand synthesis
   2170..2274    +  promoter       AmpR promoter: bla
   2276..2633    +  promoter       SV40 promoter: SV40 enhancer and early promoter
   2668..3462    +  CDS            NeoR/KanR: aminoglycoside phosphotransferase from Tn5; aph(3')-II (or nptII); confers resistance to neomycin, kanamycin, and G418 (Geneticin®)
   3483..3635    +  CDS            ble (fragment): BLE_KLEPN - Experimental evidence at protein level: Swiss-Prot protein existence level 1. Binding protein with a strong affinity to the bleomycin family of antibiotics. Binds to CL990; an antimitotic-antibiotic compound. From Klebsiella pneumoniae.
   3694..3741    +  polyA_signal   HSV TK poly(A) signal: herpes simplex virus thymidine kinase polyadenylation signal (Cole and Stacy, 1985)
   3832..3848    -  polyA_signal   bGH poly(A) signal (fragment): bovine growth hormone polyadenylation signal
   4070..4658    +  rep_origin     ori: high-copy-number ColE1/pMB1/pBR322/pUC origin of replication
   4773..4817    +  enhancer       CMV enhancer (fragment): human cytomegalovirus immediate early enhancer
>Addgene plasmid #209871 | ER-GA | addgene full sequence | sequence record 415464 | Addgene NGS Result
ATATATGGAGTTCCGCGTTACATAACTTACGGTAAATGGCCCGCCTGGCTGACCGCCCAACGACCCCCGC
CCATTGACGTCAATAATGACGTATGTTCCCATAGTAACGCCAATAGGGACTTTCCATTGACGTCAATGGG
TGGAGTATTTACGGTAAACTGCCCACTTGGCAGTACATCAAGTGTATCATATGCCAAGTACGCCCCCTAT
TGACGTCAATGACGGTAAATGGCCCGCCTGGCATTATGCCCAGTACATGACCTTATGGGACTTTCCTACT
TGGCAGTACATCTACGTATTAGTCATCGCTATTACCATGGTGATGCGGTTTTGGCAGTACATCAATGGGC
GTGGATAGCGGTTTGACTCACGGGGATTTCCAAGTCTCCACCCCATTGACGTCAATGGGAGTTTGTTTTG
GCACCAAAATCAACGGGACTTTCCAAAATGTCGTAACAACTCCGCCCCATTGACGCAAATGGGCGGTAGG
CGTGTACGGTGGGAGGTCTATATAAGCAGAGCTGGTTTAGTGAACCGTCAGATCCGCTAGCGTGCCGCCA
CCATGGACCCTGTGGTCGTGCTGGGGCTGTGCCTGAGCTGTCTGCTGCTGCTGAGCCTGTGGAAGCAGTC
CTACGGAGGCGGGGGTGGTGGTGGTAGTGGTGGTGGTGGTAGTGCTATGGTGAGCAAGAGCGAGGAGGTC
ATCAAAGAGTTCATGCGCTTCAAGGTGCGCTTGGAGGGCTCCATGAACGGCCACGAGTTCGAGATCGAGG
GCGAGGGCGAGGGCCGCCCTTACGAGGGCACCCAGACCGCCAAGCTGAAGGTGACCAAGGGCGGCCCCCT
GCCCTTCGCCTGGGACATCCTGTCCCCCCTGATCATGTACGGCTCCAAGATGTACGTGAAGCACCCCGCC
GACGTCCCCGATTACATGAAGCTGTCCTTCCCCGAGGGCTTCAAGTGGGAGCGCGTGATGCACTTCGAGG
ACGGCGGTCTGGTGACCGCGACACAGGACTCCTCCCTGCAGGACGGCACGCTGATCTACAAGGTGAAGAT
GCGCGGCACCAACTTCCCCCCCGACGGCCCCGTAATGCAGAAGAAGACCTTGGGCTGGGATTATGCCACC
GAGCGCCTGTACCCCGAAGAAGGCGTGCTGAAGGGCGAGCTCCTGGGGCGCCTGAAGCTGAAGGACGGCG
GCCTCAACCTGGTGGAGTCCAAGACCATCTACATGGCCAAGAAGCCCGTGCAACTGCCCGGCTACTACTT
CGTGGACACCAAGCTGGACATCACCTCCCACAACGAGGACTACACCATCGTGGAACAGTACGAGCGCTCC
GAGGGCCGCCACCACCTGGGGCATGGCACCGGCAGCACCTAATAGAAGCTTGGTAAACCGCTGATCAGCC
TCGACTGCAGTCGACGGTACCGCGGGCCCGGGATCCACCGGATCTAGATAACTGATCATAATCAGCCATA
CCACATTTGTAGAGGTTTTACTTGCTTTAAAAAACCTCCCACACCTCCCCCTGAACCTGAAACATAAAAT
GAATGCAATTGTTGTTGTTAACTTGTTTATTGCAGCTTATAATGGTTACAAATAAAGCAATAGCATCACA
AATTTCACAAATAAAGCATTTTTTTCACTGCATTCTAGTTGTGGTTTGTCCAAACTCATCAATGTATCTT
AACGCGTAAATTGTAAGCGTTAATATTTTGTTAAAATTCGCGTTAAATTTTTGTTAAATCAGCTCATTTT
TTAACCAATAGGCCGAAATCGGCAAAATCCCTTATAAATCAAAAGAATAGACCGAGATAGGGT
[37 nt withheld, positions 1814-1850]
AAAGAACGTGGACTCCAACGTCAAAGG
[49 nt withheld, positions 1878-1926]
T
[91 nt withheld, positions 1928-2018]
G
[124 nt withheld, positions 2020-2143]
CAGGTGGCACTTTTCGGGGAAATGTGCGCGGAACCCCTATTTGTTTATTTTTCTAAATACATTCAAATAT
GTATCCGCTCATGAGACAATAACCCTGATAAATGCTTCAATAATATTGAAAAAGGAAGAGTCCTGAGGCG
GAAAGAACCAGCTGTGGAATGTGTGTCAGTTAGGGTGTGGAAAGTCCCCAGGCTCCCCAGCAGGCAGAAG
TATGCAAAGCATGCATCTCAATTAGTCAGCAACCAGGTGTGGAAAGTCCCCAGGCTCCCCAGCAGGCAGA
AGTATGCAAAGCATGCATCTCAATTAGTCAGCAACCATAGTCCCGCCCCTAACTCCGCCCATCCCGCCCC
TAACTCCGCCCAGTTCCGCCCATTCTCCGCCCCATGGCTGACTAATTTTTTTTATTTATGCAGAGGCCGA
GGCCGCCTCGGCCTCTGAGCTATTCCAGAAGTAGTGAGGAGGCTTTTTTGGAGGCCTAGGCTTTTGCAAA
GATCGATCAAGAGACAGGATGAGGATCGTTTCGCATGATTGAACAAGATGGATTGCACGCAGGTTCTCCG
GCCGCTTGGGTGGAGAGGCTATTCGGCTATGACTGGGCACAACAGACAATCGGCTGCTCTGATGCCGCCG
TGTTCCGGCTGTCAGCGCAGGGGCGCCCGGTTCTTTTTGTCAAGACCGACCTGTCCGGTGCCCTGAATGA
ACTGCAAGACGAGGCAGCGCGGCTATCGTGGCTGGCCACGACGGGCGTTCCTTGCGCAGCTGTGCTCGAC
GTTGTCACTGAAGCGGGAAGGGACTGGCTGCTATTGGGCGAAGTGCCGGGGCAGGATCTCCTGTCATCTC
ACCTTGCTCCTGCCGAGAAAGTATCCATCATGGCTGATGCAATGCGGCGGCTGCATACGCTTGATCCGGC
TACCTGCCCATTCGACCACCAAGCGAAACATCGCATCGAGCGAGCACGTACTCGGATGGAAGCCGGTCTT
GTCGATCAGGATGATCTGGACGAAGAGCATCAGGGGCTCGCGCCAGCCGAACTGTTCGCCAGGCTCAAGG
CGAGCATGCCCGACGGCGAGGATCTCGTCGTGACCCATGGCGATGCCTGCTTGCCGAATATCATGGTGGA
AAATGGCCGCTTTTCTGGATTCATCGACTGTGGCCGGCTGGGTGTGGCGGACCGCTATCAGGACATAGCG
TTGGCTACCCGTGATATTGCTGAAGAGCTTGGCGGCGAATGGGCTGACCGCTTCCTCGTGCTTTACGGTA
TCGCCGCTCCCGATTCGCAGCGCATCGCCTTCTATCGCCTTCTTGACGAGTTCTTCTGAGCGGGACTCTG
GGGTTCGAAATGACCGACCAAGCGACGCCCAACCTGCCATCACGAGATTTCGATTCCACCGCCGCCTTCT
ATGAAAGGTTGGGCTTCGGAATCGTTTTCCGGGACGCCGGCTGGATGATCCTCCAGCGCGGGGATCTCAT
GCTGGAGTTCTTCGCCCACCCTAGGGGGAGGCTAACTGAAACACGGAAGGAGACAATACCGGAAGGAACC
CGCGCTATGACGGCAATAAAAAGACAGAATAAAACGCACGGTGTTGGGTCGTTTGTTCATAAACGCGGGG
TTCGGTCCCAGGGCTGGCACTCTGTCGATACCCCACCGAGACCCCATTGGGGCCAATACGCCCGCGTTTC
TTCCTTTTCCCCACCCCACCCCCCAAGTTCGGGTGAAGGCCCAGGGCTCGCAGCCAACGTCGGGGCGGCA
GGCCCTGCCATAGCCTCAGGTTACTCATATATACTTTAGATTGATTTAAAACTTCATTTTTAATTTAAAA
GGATCTAGGTGAAGATCCTTTTTGATAATCTCATGACCAAAATCCCTTAACGTGAGTTTTCGTTCCACTG
AGCGTCAGACCCCGTAGAAAAGATCAAAGGATCTTCTTGAGATCCTTTTTTTCTGCGCGTAATCTGCTGC
TTGCAAACAAAAAAACCACCGCTACCAGCGGTGGTTTGTTTGCCGGATCAAGAGCTACCAACTCTTTTTC
CGAAGGTAACTGGCTTCAGCAGAGCGCAGATACCAAATACTGTTCTTCTAGTGTAGCCGTAGTTAGGCCA
CCACTTCAAGAACTCTGTAGCACCGCCTACATACCTCGCTCTGCTAATCCTGTTACCAGTGGCTGCTGCC
AGTGGCGATAAGTCGTGTCTTACCGGGTTGGACTCAAGACGATAGTTACCGGATAAGGCGCAGCGGTCGG
GCTGAACGGGGGGTTCGTGCACACAGCCCAGCTTGGAGCGAACGACCTACACCGAACTGAGATACCTACA
GCGTGAGCTATGAGAAAGCGCCACGCTTCCCGAAGGGAGAAAGGCGGACAGGTATCCGGTAAGCGGCAGG
GTCGGAACAGGAGAGCGCACGAGGGAGCTTCCAGGGGGAAACGCCTGGTATCTTTATAGTCCTGTCGGGT
TTCGCCACCTCTGACTTGAGCGTCGATTTTTGTGATGCTCGTCAGGGGGGCGGAGCCTATGGAAAAACGC
CAGCAACGCGGCCTTTTTACGGTTCCTGGCCTTTTGCTGGCCTTTTGCTCACATGTTCTTTCCTGCGTTA
TCCCCTGATTCTGTGGATAACCGTATTACCGCCATGCATTAGTTATTAATAGTAATCAATTACGGGGTCA
TTAGTTCATAGCCC
