>Addgene plasmid #209871 | ER-GA | depositor partial sequence | sequence record 409282 | ddGFP A gene
ATGGTGAGCAAGAGCGAGGAGGTCATCAAAGAGTTCATGCGCTTCAAGGTGCGCTTGGAGGGCTCCATGA
ACGGCCACGAGTTCGAGATCGAGGGCGAGGGCGAGGGCCGCCCTTACGAGGGCACCCAGACCGCCAAGCT
GAAGGTGACCAAGGGCGGCCCCCTGCCCTTCGCCTGGGACATCCTGTCCCCCCTGATCATGTACGGCTCC
AAGATGTACGTGAAGCACCCCGCCGACGTCCCCGATTACATGAAGCTGTCCTTCCCCGAGGGCTTCAAGT
GGGAGCGCGTGATGCACTTCGAGGACGGCGGTCTGGTGACCGCGACACAGGACTCCTCCCTGCAGGACGG
CACGCTGATCTACAAGGTGAAGATGCGCGGCACCAACTTCCCCCCCGACGGCCCCGTAATGCAGAAGAAG
ACCTTGGGCTGGGATTATGCCACCGAGCGCCTGTACCCCGAAGAAGGCGTGCTGAAGGGCGAGCTCCTGG
GGCGCCTGAAGCTGAAGGACGGCGGCCTCAACCTGGTGGAGTCCAAGACCATCTACATGGCCAAGAAGCC
CGTGCAACTGCCCGGCTACTACTTCGTGGACACCAAGCTGGACATCACCTCCCACAACGAGGACTACACC
ATCGTGGAACAGTACGAGCGCTCCGAGGGCCGCCACCACCTGGGGCATGGCACCGGCAGCACC
