>Addgene plasmid #209871 | ER-GA | depositor partial sequence | sequence record 409283 | CYP2C1 targeting domain
ATGGACCCTGTGGTCGTGCTGGGGCTGTGCCTGAGCTGTCTGCTGCTGCTGAGCCTGTGGAAGCAGTCCT
ACGGAGGCGGG
